Addgene plasmid #155009: pcDNA-GFP-EBA175-Flag(E1418K/A1419R/P1424Q/Y1426S)
Purpose: Expresses N-terminally GFP-tagged and C-terminally Flag-tagged EBA175 E1418K/A1419R/P1424Q/Y1426S variant (residues 1284-1462) from pcDNA3.1
Depositing lab: Sinisa Urban. Depositing organization: Johns Hopkins University and School of Medicine. Publication: Designed Parasite-Selective Rhomboid Inhibitors Block Invasion and Clear Blood-Stage Malaria. Gandhi S, Baker RP, Cho S, Stanchev S, Strisovsky K, Urban S. Cell Chem Biol. 2020 Aug 31. pii: S2451-9456(20)30333-0. doi: 10.1016/j.chembiol.2020.08.011. PubMed 32888502.
Backbone
  Vector backbone: pcDNA3.1
  Backbone manufacturer: Invitrogen
  Backbone size w/o insert (bp): 5500
  Total vector size (bp): 6040
  Vector type: Mammalian Expression
Growth in bacteria
  Bacterial resistance: Ampicillin, 100 μg/mL
  Growth temperature: 37°C
  Growth strain: DH5alpha
  Copy number: High Copy
Gene/Insert
  Gene/Insert name: PfEBA175
  Species: Synthetic
  Insert size (bp): 537
  Mutation: E1418K/A1419R/P1424Q/Y1426S; insert codes for EBA175 residues 1284 to 1462
  Promoter: CMV
  Tag / fusion protein: signal peptide (residues 1 to 32) from TGF alpha (N terminal on insert); GFP (N terminal on insert); Flag (C terminal on insert)
  Cloning method: Restriction Enzyme; 5′ cloning site BamHI (not destroyed); 3′ cloning site NotI (not destroyed)
  Sequencing primers: 5′ T7 forward; 3′ BGH reverse
Terms and licenses: Academic/Nonprofit Terms; Industry Terms: Not Available to Industry
How to cite: pcDNA-GFP-EBA175-Flag(E1418K/A1419R/P1424Q/Y1426S) was a gift from Sinisa Urban (Addgene plasmid # 155009 ; http://n2t.net/addgene:155009 ; RRID:Addgene_155009)
