[The description below was written by a language model from this plasmid's Addgene catalogue record and pLannotate feature annotations shown in this document.]
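Description:
pcDNA-GFP-EBA175-Flag(E1418K/A1419R/P1424Q/Y1426S) is a mammalian expression plasmid built on the Invitrogen pcDNA3.1 backbone. It is maintained in E. coli at high copy through a ColE1/pUC-type origin and selected with ampicillin via the β-lactamase gene. The backbone also carries an f1 origin and an SV40 promoter-driven neomycin phosphotransferase cassette with an SV40 polyadenylation signal, which would allow G418 selection in mammalian cells. The catalogue lists a total size of about 6.0 kb, whereas the sequenced record behind the feature table is roughly 6.8 kb. This difference probably arises because the listed insert size covers only the EBA175 segment and not the GFP and signal peptide portions.

The expression cassette is driven by the CMV immediate early enhancer and promoter and terminated by the bovine growth hormone polyadenylation signal. A T7 promoter lies upstream of the coding region. The open reading frame begins with the signal peptide of human TGF alpha (residues 1 to 32), which directs the fusion into the secretory pathway, followed by EGFP. Next comes a synthetic segment encoding residues 1284 to 1462 of the Plasmodium falciparum erythrocyte-binding antigen EBA175, cloned between BamHI and NotI, with a C-terminal Flag tag. The Flag tag is stated in the catalogue but not annotated in the feature table.

The EBA175 portion carries four substitutions, E1418K, A1419R, P1424Q and Y1426S. The record does not state their functional effect. The associated publication concerns parasite-selective rhomboid protease inhibitors in malaria, so the dual-tagged protein most plausibly serves as a variant substrate reporter. In such an assay the N- and C-terminal tags would let cleavage products be followed in transfected mammalian cells.
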