Features (pLannotate 1.2.2; 22 found; start..end, strand, type, name):
     28..80      -  misc_feature   bom (fragment): basis of mobility region from pBR322
    235..614     +  enhancer       CMV enhancer: human cytomegalovirus immediate early enhancer
    615..818     +  promoter       CMV promoter: human cytomegalovirus (CMV) immediate early promoter
    814..847     +  LTR            5' LTR (truncated) (fragment): truncated 5' long terminal repeat (LTR) from HIV-1
    863..881     +  promoter       T7 promoter: promoter for bacteriophage T7 RNA polymerase
    920..1009    +  CDS            TGFA (fragment): TGFA_HUMAN - Experimental evidence at protein level: Swiss-Prot protein existence level 1. TGF alpha is a mitogenic polypeptide that is able to bind to the EGF receptor/EGFR and to act synergistically with TGF beta to promote anchorage-independent cell proliferation in soft agar. From Homo sapiens (Human).
   1016..1732    +  CDS            EGFP: EGFP is a basic (constitutively fluorescent) green fluorescent protein published in 1996, derived from Aequorea victoria. It is reported to be a rapidly-maturing weak dimer with moderate acid sensitivity.
   1715..2188    +  CDS            EBA1_PLAFC (fragment): Experimental evidence at protein level: Swiss-Prot protein existence level 1. Binds to host erythrocytes; may act as bridge between erythrocytes and merozoites. From Plasmodium falciparum (isolate Camp / Malaysia).
   2382..2606    +  polyA_signal   bGH poly(A) signal: bovine growth hormone polyadenylation signal
   2610..2631    +  promoter       SV40 promoter (fragment): SV40 enhancer and early promoter
   2652..3080    +  rep_origin     f1 ori (sequence partly withheld): f1 bacteriophage origin of replication; arrow indicates direction of (+) strand synthesis
   3094..3423    +  promoter       SV40 promoter: SV40 enhancer and early promoter
   3490..4281    +  CDS            neo: KKA2_KLEPN - Also known as kan, nptII. Experimental evidence at protein level: Swiss-Prot protein existence level 1. Resistance to kanamycin, neomycin, paromomycin, ribostamycin, butirosin and gentamicin B. From Klebsiella pneumoniae.
   4305..4463    +  CDS            ble (fragment): BLE_KLEPN - Experimental evidence at protein level: Swiss-Prot protein existence level 1. Binding protein with a strong affinity to the bleomycin family of antibiotics. Binds to CL990; an antimitotic-antibiotic compound. From Klebsiella pneumoniae.
   4458..4579    +  polyA_signal   SV40 poly(A) signal: SV40 polyadenylation signal
   4652..4668    -  protein_bind   lac operator: The lac repressor binds to the lac operator to inhibit transcription in E. coli. This inhibition can be relieved by adding lactose or isopropyl-β-D-thiogalactopyranoside (IPTG). lac repressor encoded by lacI
   4676..4706    -  promoter       lac promoter: promoter for the E. coli lac operon
   4721..4742    -  protein_bind   CAP binding site: CAP binding activates transcription in the presence of cAMP. E. coli catabolite activator protein
   4755..4847    -  CDS            lacI (fragment): lac repressor; lacI; The lac repressor binds to the lac operator to inhibit transcription in E. coli. This inhibition can be relieved by adding lactose or isopropyl-β-D-thiogalactopyranoside (IPTG).
   5030..5618    -  rep_origin     ori: high-copy-number ColE1/pMB1/pBR322/pUC origin of replication
   5789..6649    -  CDS            AmpR: β-lactamase; bla; confers resistance to ampicillin, carbenicillin, and related antibiotics
   6650..6754    -  promoter       AmpR promoter: bla
>Addgene plasmid #155009 | pcDNA-GFP-EBA175-Flag(E1418K/A1419R/P1424Q/Y1426S) | addgene full sequence | sequence record 309962 | Addgene NGS Result
GACGGATCGGGAGATCTCCCGATCCCCTATGGTGCACTCTCAGTACAATCTGCTCTGATGCCGCATAGTT
AAGCCAGTATCTGCTCCCTGCTTGTGTGTTGGAGGTCGCTGAGTAGTGCGCGAGCAAAATTTAAGCTACA
ACAAGGCAAGGCTTGACCGACAATTGCATGAAGAATCTGCTTAGGGTTAGGCGTTTTGCGCTGCTTCGCG
ATGTACGGGCCAGATATACGCGTTGACATTGATTATTGACTAGTTATTAATAGTAATCAATTACGGGGTC
ATTAGTTCATAGCCCATATATGGAGTTCCGCGTTACATAACTTACGGTAAATGGCCCGCCTGGCTGACCG
CCCAACGACCCCCGCCCATTGACGTCAATAATGACGTATGTTCCCATAGTAACGCCAATAGGGACTTTCC
ATTGACGTCAATGGGTGGAGTATTTACGGTAAACTGCCCACTTGGCAGTACATCAAGTGTATCATATGCC
AAGTACGCCCCCTATTGACGTCAATGACGGTAAATGGCCCGCCTGGCATTATGCCCAGTACATGACCTTA
TGGGACTTTCCTACTTGGCAGTACATCTACGTATTAGTCATCGCTATTACCATGGTGATGCGGTTTTGGC
AGTACATCAATGGGCGTGGATAGCGGTTTGACTCACGGGGATTTCCAAGTCTCCACCCCATTGACGTCAA
TGGGAGTTTGTTTTGGCACCAAAATCAACGGGACTTTCCAAAATGTCGTAACAACTCCGCCCCATTGACG
CAAATGGGCGGTAGGCGTGTACGGTGGGAGGTCTATATAAGCAGAGCTCTCTGGCTAACTAGAGAACCCA
CTGCTTACTGGCTTATCGAAATTAATACGACTCACTATAGGGAGACCCAAGCTGGCTAGCGTTTAAACTT
AAGCTTACCATGGTCCCCTCGGCTGGACAGCTCGCCCTGTTCGCTCTGGGTATTGTGTTGGCTGCGTGCC
AGGCCTTGGAGAACAGCACGTCCCCGCTGCGTACGATGGTGAGCAAGGGCGAGGAGCTGTTCACCGGGGT
GGTGCCCATCCTGGTCGAGCTGGACGGCGACGTAAACGGCCACAAGTTCAGCGTGTCCGGCGAGGGCGAG
GGCGATGCCACCTACGGCAAGCTGACCCTGAAGTTCATCTGCACCACCGGCAAGCTGCCCGTGCCCTGGC
CCACCCTCGTGACCACCCTGACCTACGGCGTGCAGTGCTTCAGCCGCTACCCCGACCACATGAAGCAGCA
CGACTTCTTCAAGTCCGCCATGCCCGAAGGCTACGTCCAGGAGCGCACCATCTTCTTCAAGGACGACGGC
AACTACAAGACCCGCGCCGAGGTGAAGTTCGAGGGCGACACCCTGGTGAACCGCATCGAGCTGAAGGGCA
TCGACTTCAAGGAGGACGGCAACATCCTGGGGCACAAGCTGGAGTACAACTACAACAGCCACAACGTCTA
TATCATGGCCGACAAGCAGAAGAACGGCATCAAGGTGAACTTCAAGATCCGCCACAACATCGAGGACGGC
AGCGTGCAGCTCGCCGACCACTACCAGCAGAACACCCCCATCGGCGACGGCCCCGTGCTGCTGCCCGACA
ACCACTACCTGAGCACCCAGTCCGCCCTGAGCAAAGACCCCAACGAGAAGCGCGATCACATGGTCCTGCT
GGAGTTCGTGACCGCCGCCGGGATCACTCTCGGCATGGACGAGCTGTACAAGTCCGGCCGGACTCAGGGA
GCAGAATTCTCAGGATCCCATAGCCATCATGGTAATCGTCAGGATCGTGGTGGTAATAGCGGTAATGTGC
TGAATATGCGCAGCAACAATAACAACTTCAACAATATCCCGAGCCGCTATAATCTGTATGATAAGAAACT
GGATCTGGATCTGTATGAAAATCGCAATGATAGCACCACCAAAGAACTGATTAAAAAACTGGCCGAGATC
AATAAGTGCGAAAATGAAATTAGCGTGAAATATTGCGATCACATGATTCATGAAGAAATTCCGCTGAAAA
CCTGCACCAAAGAAAAGACCCGTAATCTGTGTTGTGCAGTGAGCGATTATTGCATGAGCTATTTTACCTA
TGATAGCGAAGAATATTACAACTGCACCAAACGCGAATTTGATGATCCGAGCTATACCTGCTTTCGTAAA
AAGCGATTTAGCAGCATGCAGTATTCTGCCGGTGCCGGTGTTCTGTTCATCATTCTGGTGATTCTGGGTG
CAAGCCAGGCAAAATATCAGCGCCTGGAGAAAATCAACAAGAACAAGATTGAGAAAAACGTGAATGATTA
CAAGGACGATGACGATAAGTAGGCGGCCGCATAATCTAGAGGGCCCGTTTAAACCCGCTGATCAGCCTCG
ACTGTGCCTTCTAGTTGCCAGCCATCTGTTGTTTGCCCCTCCCCCGTGCCTTCCTTGACCCTGGAAGGTG
CCACTCCCACTGTCCTTTCCTAATAAAATGAGGAAATTGCATCGCATTGTCTGAGTAGGTGTCATTCTAT
TCTGGGGGGTGGGGTGGGGCAGGACAGCAAGGGGGAGGATTGGGAAGACAATAGCAGGCATGCTGGGGAT
GCGGTGGGCTCTATGGCTTCTGAGGCGGAAAGAACCAGCTGGGGCTCTAGGGGGTATCCCC
[124 nt withheld, positions 2652-2775]
C
[91 nt withheld, positions 2777-2867]
A
[49 nt withheld, positions 2869-2917]
CCTTTGACGTTGGAGTCCACGTTCTTT
[37 nt withheld, positions 2945-2981]
ACCCTATCTCGGTCTATTCTTTTGATTTATAAGGGATTTTGCCGATTTCGGCCTATTGGTTAAAAAATGA
GCTGATTTAACAAAAATTTAACGCGAATTAATTCTGTGGAATGTGTGTCAGTTAGGGTGTGGAAAGTCCC
CAGGCTCCCCAGCAGGCAGAAGTATGCAAAGCATGCATCTCAATTAGTCAGCAACCAGGTGTGGAAAGTC
CCCAGGCTCCCCAGCAGGCAGAAGTATGCAAAGCATGCATCTCAATTAGTCAGCAACCATAGTCCCGCCC
CTAACTCCGCCCATCCCGCCCCTAACTCCGCCCAGTTCCGCCCATTCTCCGCCCCATGGCTGACTAATTT
TTTTTATTTATGCAGAGGCCGAGGCCGCCTCTGCCTCTGAGCTATTCCAGAAGTAGTGAGGAGGCTTTTT
TGGAGGCCTAGGCTTTTGCAAAAAGCTCCCGGGAGCTTGTATATCCATTTTCGGATCTGATCAAGAGACA
GGATGAGGATCGTTTCGCATGATTGAACAAGATGGATTGCACGCAGGTTCTCCGGCCGCTTGGGTGGAGA
GGCTATTCGGCTATGACTGGGCACAACAGACAATCGGCTGCTCTGATGCCGCCGTGTTCCGGCTGTCAGC
GCAGGGGCGCCCGGTTCTTTTTGTCAAGACCGACCTGTCCGGTGCCCTGAATGAACTGCAGGACGAGGCA
GCGCGGCTATCGTGGCTGGCCACGACGGGCGTTCCTTGCGCAGCTGTGCTCGACGTTGTCACTGAAGCGG
GAAGGGACTGGCTGCTATTGGGCGAAGTGCCGGGGCAGGATCTCCTGTCATCTCACCTTGCTCCTGCCGA
GAAAGTATCCATCATGGCTGATGCAATGCGGCGGCTGCATACGCTTGATCCGGCTACCTGCCCATTCGAC
CACCAAGCGAAACATCGCATCGAGCGAGCACGTACTCGGATGGAAGCCGGTCTTGTCGATCAGGATGATC
TGGACGAAGAGCATCAGGGGCTCGCGCCAGCCGAACTGTTCGCCAGGCTCAAGGCGCGCATGCCCGACGG
CGAGGATCTCGTCGTGACCCATGGCGATGCCTGCTTGCCGAATATCATGGTGGAAAATGGCCGCTTTTCT
GGATTCATCGACTGTGGCCGGCTGGGTGTGGCGGACCGCTATCAGGACATAGCGTTGGCTACCCGTGATA
TTGCTGAAGAGCTTGGCGGCGAATGGGCTGACCGCTTCCTCGTGCTTTACGGTATCGCCGCTCCCGATTC
GCAGCGCATCGCCTTCTATCGCCTTCTTGACGAGTTCTTCTGAGCGGGACTCTGGGGTTCGAAATGACCG
ACCAAGCGACGCCCAACCTGCCATCACGAGATTTCGATTCCACCGCCGCCTTCTATGAAAGGTTGGGCTT
CGGAATCGTTTTCCGGGACGCCGGCTGGATGATCCTCCAGCGCGGGGATCTCATGCTGGAGTTCTTCGCC
CACCCCAACTTGTTTATTGCAGCTTATAATGGTTACAAATAAAGCAATAGCATCACAAATTTCACAAATA
AAGCATTTTTTTCACTGCATTCTAGTTGTGGTTTGTCCAAACTCATCAATGTATCTTATCATGTCTGTAT
ACCGTCGACCTCTAGCTAGAGCTTGGCGTAATCATGGTCATAGCTGTTTCCTGTGTGAAATTGTTATCCG
CTCACAATTCCACACAACATACGAGCCGGAAGCATAAAGTGTAAAGCCTGGGGTGCCTAATGAGTGAGCT
AACTCACATTAATTGCGTTGCGCTCACTGCCCGCTTTCCAGTCGGGAAACCTGTCGTGCCAGCTGCATTA
ATGAATCGGCCAACGCGCGGGGAGAGGCGGTTTGCGTATTGGGCGCTCTTCCGCTTCCTCGCTCACTGAC
TCGCTGCGCTCGGTCGTTCGGCTGCGGCGAGCGGTATCAGCTCACTCAAAGGCGGTAATACGGTTATCCA
CAGAATCAGGGGATAACGCAGGAAAGAACATGTGAGCAAAAGGCCAGCAAAAGGCCAGGAACCGTAAAAA
GGCCGCGTTGCTGGCGTTTTTCCATAGGCTCCGCCCCCCTGACGAGCATCACAAAAATCGACGCTCAAGT
CAGAGGTGGCGAAACCCGACAGGACTATAAAGATACCAGGCGTTTCCCCCTGGAAGCTCCCTCGTGCGCT
CTCCTGTTCCGACCCTGCCGCTTACCGGATACCTGTCCGCCTTTCTCCCTTCGGGAAGCGTGGCGCTTTC
TCATAGCTCACGCTGTAGGTATCTCAGTTCGGTGTAGGTCGTTCGCTCCAAGCTGGGCTGTGTGCACGAA
CCCCCCGTTCAGCCCGACCGCTGCGCCTTATCCGGTAACTATCGTCTTGAGTCCAACCCGGTAAGACACG
ACTTATCGCCACTGGCAGCAGCCACTGGTAACAGGATTAGCAGAGCGAGGTATGTAGGCGGTGCTACAGA
GTTCTTGAAGTGGTGGCCTAACTACGGCTACACTAGAAGAACAGTATTTGGTATCTGCGCTCTGCTGAAG
CCAGTTACCTTCGGAAAAAGAGTTGGTAGCTCTTGATCCGGCAAACAAACCACCGCTGGTAGCGGTGGTT
TTTTTGTTTGCAAGCAGCAGATTACGCGCAGAAAAAAAGGATCTCAAGAAGATCCTTTGATCTTTTCTAC
GGGGTCTGACGCTCAGTGGAACGAAAACTCACGTTAAGGGATTTTGGTCATGAGATTATCAAAAAGGATC
TTCACCTAGATCCTTTTAAATTAAAAATGAAGTTTTAAATCAATCTAAAGTATATATGAGTAAACTTGGT
CTGACAGTTACCAATGCTTAATCAGTGAGGCACCTATCTCAGCGATCTGTCTATTTCGTTCATCCATAGT
TGCCTGACTCCCCGTCGTGTAGATAACTACGATACGGGAGGGCTTACCATCTGGCCCCAGTGCTGCAATG
ATACCGCGAGACCCACGCTCACCGGCTCCAGATTTATCAGCAATAAACCAGCCAGCCGGAAGGGCCGAGC
GCAGAAGTGGTCCTGCAACTTTATCCGCCTCCATCCAGTCTATTAATTGTTGCCGGGAAGCTAGAGTAAG
TAGTTCGCCAGTTAATAGTTTGCGCAACGTTGTTGCCATTGCTACAGGCATCGTGGTGTCACGCTCGTCG
TTTGGTATGGCTTCATTCAGCTCCGGTTCCCAACGATCAAGGCGAGTTACATGATCCCCCATGTTGTGCA
AAAAAGCGGTTAGCTCCTTCGGTCCTCCGATCGTTGTCAGAAGTAAGTTGGCCGCAGTGTTATCACTCAT
GGTTATGGCAGCACTGCATAATTCTCTTACTGTCATGCCATCCGTAAGATGCTTTTCTGTGACTGGTGAG
TACTCAACCAAGTCATTCTGAGAATAGTGTATGCGGCGACCGAGTTGCTCTTGCCCGGCGTCAATACGGG
ATAATACCGCGCCACATAGCAGAACTTTAAAAGTGCTCATCATTGGAAAACGTTCTTCGGGGCGAAAACT
CTCAAGGATCTTACCGCTGTTGAGATCCAGTTCGATGTAACCCACTCGTGCACCCAACTGATCTTCAGCA
TCTTTTACTTTCACCAGCGTTTCTGGGTGAGCAAAAACAGGAAGGCAAAATGCCGCAAAAAAGGGAATAA
GGGCGACACGGAAATGTTGAATACTCATACTCTTCCTTTTTCAATATTATTGAAGCATTTATCAGGGTTA
TTGTCTCATGAGCGGATACATATTTGAATGTATTTAGAAAAATAAACAAATAGGGGTTCCGCGCACATTT
CCCCGAAAAGTGCCACCTGACGTC
